>Addgene plasmid #146334 | pAc5.1B-lambdaN-HA-DmAGO1-F777AR771A-siRNAres_F | depositor full sequence | sequence record 288779 | Full Sequence
CTTCAAGGAATTAATTCTATATTCTAAAAACACAAATGATACTTCTAAAAAAAATCATGAATGGCATCAA
CTCTGAATCAAATCTTTGCAGATGCACCTACTTCTCATTTCCACTGTCACATCATTTTTCCAGATCTCGC
TGCCTGTTATGTGGCCCACAAACCAAGACACGTTTTATGGCCATTAAAGCTGGCTGATCGTCGCCAAACA
CCAAATACATATCAATATGTACATTCGAGAAAGAAGCGATCAAAGAAGCGTCTTCGGGCGAGTAGGAGAA
TGCGGAGGAGAAGGAGAACGAGCTGATCTAGTATCTCTCCACAATCCAATGCCAACTGACCAACTGGCCA
TATTCGGAGCAATTTGAAGCCAATTTCCATCGCCTGGCGATCGCTCCATTCTTGGCTATATGTTTTTCAC
CGTTCCCGGGGCCATTTTCAAAGACTCGTCGGTAAGATAAGATTGTGTCACTCGCTGTCTCTCTTCATTT
GTCGAAGAATGCTGAGGAATTTCGCGATGACGTCGGCGAGTATTTTGAAGAATGAGAATAATTTGTATTT
ATACGAAAATCAGTTAGTGGAATTTTCTACAAAAACATGTTATCTATAGATAATTTTGTTGCAAAATATG
TTGACTATGACAAAGATTGTATGTATATACCTTTAATGTATTCTCATTTTCTTATGTATTTATAATGGCA
ATGATGATACTGATGATATTTTAAGATGATGCCAGACCACAGGCTGATTTCTGCGTCTTTTGCCGAACGC
AGTGCATGTGCGGTTGTTGTTTTTTGGAATAGTTTCAATTTTCGGACTGTCCGCTTTGATTTCAGTTTCT
TGGCTTATTCAAAAAGCAAAGTAAAGCCAAAAAAGCGAGATGGCAATACCAAATGCGGCAAAACGGTAGT
GGAAGGAAAGGGGTGCGGGGCAGCGGAAGGAAGGGTGGGGCGGGGCGTGGCGGGGTCTGTGGCTGGGCGC
GACGTCACCGACGTTGGAGCCACTCCTTTGACCATGTGTGCGTGTGTGTATTATTCGTGTCTCGCCACTC
GCCGGTTGTTTTTTTCTTTTTATCTCGCTCTCTCTAGCGCCATCTCGTACGCATGCTCAACGCACCGCAT
GTTGCCGTGTCCTTTATGCGTCATTTTGGCTCGAAATAGGCAATTATTTAAACAAAGATTAGTCAACGAA
AACGCTAAAATAAATAAGTCTACAATATGGTTACTTATTGCCATGTGTGTGCAGCCAACGATAGCAACAA
AAGCAACAACACAGTGGCTTTCCCTCTTTCACTTTTTGTTTGCAAGCGCGTGCGAGCAAGACGGCACGAC
CGGCAAACGCAATTACGCTGACAAAGAGCAGACGAAGTTTTGGCCGAAAAACATCAAGGCGCCTGATACG
AATGCATTTGCAATAACAATTGCGATATTTAATATTGTTTATGAAGCTGTTTGACTTCAAAACACACAAA
AAAAAAAATAAAACAAATTATTTGAAAGAGAATTAGGAATCGGACAGCTTATCGTTACGGGCTAACAGCA
CACCGAGACGAAATAGCTTACCTGACGTCACAGCCTCTGGAAGAACTGCCGCCAAGCAGAGAGAGAGAGA
AAAAGAGGGAGAGCAGCTTAGACCGCATGTGCTTGTGTGTGAGGCGTCTCTCTCTTCGTCTCCTGTTTGC
GCAAACGCATAGACTGCACTGAGAAAATCGATTACCTATTTTTTATGAATGAATATTTGCACTATTACTA
TTCAAAACTATTAAGATAGCAATCACATTCAATAGCCAAATACTATACCACCTGAGCGATGCAACGAAAT
GATCAATTTGAGCAAAAATGCTGCATATTTAGGACGGCATCATTATAGAAATGCTTCTTGCTGTGTACTT
TTCTCTCGTCTGGCAGCTGTTTCGCCGTTATTGTTAAAACCGGCTTAAGTTAGGTGTGTTTTCTACGACT
AGTGATGCCCCTACTAGAAGATGTGTGTTGCACAAATGTCCCTGAATAACCAATTTGAAGTGCAGATAGC
AGTAAACGTAAGCTAATATGAATATTATTTAACTGTAATGTTTTAATATCGCTGGACATTACTAATAAAC
CCACTATAAACACATGTACATATGTATGTTTTGGCATACAATGAGTAGTTGGGGAAAAAATGTGTAAAAG
CACCGTGACCATCACAGCATAAAGATAACCAGCTGAAGTATCGAATATGAGTAACCCCCAAATTGAATCA
CATGCCGCAACTGATAGGACCCATGGAAGTACACTCTTCATGGCGATATACAAGACACACACAAGCACGA
ACACCCAGTTGCGGAGGAAATTCTCCGTAAATGAAAACCCAATCGGCGAACAATTCATACCCATATATGG
TAAAAGTTTTGAACGCGACTTGAGAGCGGAGAGCATTGCGGCTGATAAGGTTTTAGCGCTAAGCGGGCTT
TATAAAACGGGCTGCGGGACCAGTTTTCATATCACTACCGTTTGAGTTCTTGTGCTGTGTGGATACTCCT
CCCGACACAAAGCCGCTCCATCAGCCAGCAGTCGTCTAATCCAGAGACCCCGGATCGGGGTACCCAACAT
GGACGCACAAACACGACGACGTGAGCGTCGCGCTGAGAAACAAGCTCAATGGAAAGCTGCAAACGGTGGA
TCTCCTCCAAGCTTGAATTCTATGTACCCATACGATGTTCCAGATTACGCTATGTCCACGGAGCGTGAGC
TGGCTCCCGGTGGGCCAGCTCAGCTCCATCCGCACACGCTGCCGCTGACTTTTCCGGATCTCCAGATGAC
CTCCACCGTGGGCATCATTGGGAAAGTCTACGAGTCACAGTGGACCCCCTCGCCCACTCGGCCTCAGAGT
CCCTCTCAGGCGCAGACTAGCTTCGACACGCTCACATCACCACCAGCGCCCGGCTCGTCGGTCAATCCCA
CCGCCGTCACCAGCCCAAGTGCCCAGAATGTGGCCGCTGGTGGAGCAACTGTGGCCGGTGCAGCAGCAAC
TGCCGCCCAGGTGGCCTCCGCCTTGGGTGCCACCACCGGCAGCGTGACGCCAGCAATTGCCACCGCAACG
CCAGCCACGCAGCCGGATATGCCCGTCTTTACGTGTCCACGACGCCCGAATCTCGGACGAGAGGGTCGCC
CGATTGTGCTGCGCGCCAATCACTTCCAGGTGACAATGCCGCGTGGCTATGTGCATCACTATGACATCAA
TATACAGCCGGACAAGTGTCCGCGAAAGGTGAACCGTGAGATTATCGAGACTATGGTGCATGCCTATAGC
AAGATCTTCGGAGTGCTCAAGCCGGTGTTCGATGGTCGCAACAATCTGTATACCCGCGATCCCCTGCCCA
TTGGCAACGAGCGTCTAGAGCTGGAGGTTACTCTACCCGGCGAGGGCAAAGATCGAATCTTTCGCGTGAC
GATCAAGTGGCAGGCTCAGGTCTCGCTCTTCAATTTGGAGGAAGCTCTCGAAGGCCGCACGCGGCAGATA
CCCTATGATGCCATTTTGGCGCTCGATGTGGTCATGCGCCATCTGCCCAGCATGACGTACACGCCAGTGG
GACGTAGCTTCTTCAGTTCCCCGGAGGGTTACTACCATCCCCTGGGTGGTGGACGCGAGGTTTGGTTCGG
TTTCCATCAGAGCGCAAGGCCCTCGCAGTGGAAGATGATGCTCAATATCGATGTCTCGGCCACCGCTTTC
TACAAGGCTCAACCAGTCATTGACTTCATGTGCGAGGTGCTGGACATTCGCGACATCAACGAGCAGCGCA
AACCGCTCACCGATTCGCAGCGCGTCAAGTTCACCAAAGAAATTAAAGGCCTGAAGATCGAGATCACCCA
CTGCGGCCAGATGCGTCGCAAGTATCGTGTGTGCAACGTCACTCGCCGCCCCGCTCAGATGCAATCATTC
CCACTGCAGCTGGAGAACGGACAGACCGTAGAGTGCACCGTGGCCAAGTACTTCCTGGACAAGTACCGCA
TGAAATTGCGCTACCCGCACTTGCCCTGCCTGCAGGTTGGCCAAGAGCACAAGCACACTTACCTGCCTCT
AGAGGTGTGCAACATTGTGGCCGGACAGCGGTGCATTAAAAAGCTGACCGATATGCAGACGTCGACCATG
ATCAAGGCCACAGCTCGTTCAGCTCCGGATCGTGAGCGTGAGATTAACAACTTGGTAAAGCGCGCCGACT
TCAACAACGATTCGTATGTGCAAGAGTTTGGCCTGACCATCTCCAATTCGATGATGGAGGTACGAGGACG
CGTCTTGCCTCCTCCCAAGCTTCAGTATGGGGGACGTGTGTCTACCGGCCTCACCGGCCAGCAGCTGTTC
CCGCCACAGAACAAGGTGAGCTTGGCCTCGCCCAACCAGGGTGTATGGGATATGCGAGGCAAGCAGTTCT
TCACTGGCGTCGAGATCCGCATCTGGGCCATCGCCTGTTTTGCCCCACAGCGCACGGTGCGCGAGGATGC
GCTGCGTAATTTCACCCAGCAGCTGCAGAAGATCTCAAACGATGCAGGCATGCCGATAATTGGACAGCCG
TGCTTCTGTAAGTACGCCACCGGGCCGGATCAAGTGGAACCCATGTTCCGTTACCTGAAGATCACCTTCC
CCGGCCTGCAACTCGTCGTGGTTGTGCTGCCCGGCAAGACTCCAGTATACGCCGAGGTGAAGCGTGTAGG
TGACACCGTTCTGGGTATGGCCACCCAGTGTGTGCAGGCCAAGAACGTGAACAAGACATCGCCACAGACG
CTCTCTAATCTGTGTCTGAAGATCAACGTCAAGTTGGGCGGCATCAATTCAATTCTGGTCCCCTCCATTC
GGCCAAAGGTCTTCAATGAGCCGGTCATCTTTTTGGGTGCCGATGTGACACACCCACCAGCTGGCGACAA
CAAGAAACCATCGATTGCCGCCGTCGTGGGCTCCATGGATGCCCATCCATCGCGGTATGCCGCCACCGTT
CGCGTACAGCAGCACCGACAGGAGATCATCCAGGAGCTGAGCAGCATGGTGGCTGAGCTGTTGATCATGG
CCTACAAATCGACGGGCGGCTACAAGCCCCACCGCATCATACTCTATCGTGACGGAGTCTCCGAGGGACA
ATTCCCACATGTCCTGCAACACGAATTGACCGCCATTCGCGAGGCCTGCATTAAGCTAGAGCCAGAGTAT
CGGCCGGGCATCACATTCATTGTGGTGCAGAAGCGCCATCACACTCGACTCTTCTGCGCGGAGAAGAAGG
AGCAGAGCGGCAAATCGGGCAATATTCCCGCAGGCACCACCGTCGATGTGGGCATCACACATCCCACCGA
ATTTGATTTCTATCTATGCAGCCATCAGGGCATCCAGGGCACCAGTCGCCCCTCGCACTACCACGTTCTG
TGGGACGACAATCACTTTGACTCGGACGAGCTGCAGTGCCTCACGTATCAGCTATGCCGTACGTACGTGC
GCTGCACCCGATCCGTCAGTATACCGGCGCCAGCCTACTACGCCCATTTAGTGGCCTTCCGTGCCAGATA
TCATCTGGTGGAGAAGGAGCACGATTCGGGCGAGGGTTCGCACCAGAGCGGCTGCTCAGAGGATCGTACG
CCAGGTGCCATGGCCAGGGCCATCACTGTGCACGCGGATACCAAGAAGGTCATGTACTTTGCCTAACTCG
AGTCTAGAGGGCCCGCGGTTCGAAGGTAAGCCTATCCCTAACCCTCTCCTCGGTCTCGATTCTACGCGTA
CCGGTCATCATCACCATCACCATTGAGTTTAAACCCGCTGATCAGCCTCGACTGTGCCTTCTAAGGCCTG
AGCTCGCTGATCAGCCTCGATCGAGGATCCAGACATGATAAGATACATTGATGAGTTTGGACAAACCACA
ACTAGAATGCAGTGAAAAAAATGCTTTATTTGTGAAATTTGTGATGCTATTGCTTTATTTGTAACCATTA
TAAGCTGCAATAAACAAGTTAACAACAACAATTGCATTCATTTTATGTTTCAGGTTCAGGGGGAGGTGTG
GGAGGTTTTTTAAAGCAAGTAAAACCTCTACAAATGTGGTATGGCTGATTATGATCAGTCGACCGATGCC
CTTGAGAGCCTTCAACCCAGTCAGCTCCTTCCGGTGGGCGCGGGGCATGACTATCGTCGCCGCACTTATG
ACTGTCTTCTTTATCATGCAACTCGTAGGACAGGTGCCGGCAGCGCTCTGGGTCATTTTCGGCGAGGACC
GCTTTCGCTGGAGCGCGACGATGATCGGCCTGTCGCTTGCGGTATTCGGAATCTTGCACGCCCTCGCTCA
AGCCTTCGTCACTGGTCCCGCCACCAAACGTTTCGGCGAGAAGCAGGCCATTATCGCCGGCATGGCGGCC
GACGCGCTGGGCTACGTCTTGCTGGCGTTCGCGACGCGAGGCTGGATGGCCTTCCCCATTATGATTCTTC
TCGCTTCCGGCGGCATCGGGATGCCCGCGTTGCAGGCCATGCTGTCCAGGCAGGTAGATGACGACCATCA
GGGACAGCTTCAAGGATCGCTCGCGGCTCTTACCAGCCAGCAAAAGGCCAGGAACCGTAAAAAGGCCGCG
TTGCTGGCGTTTTTCCATAGGCTCCGCCCCCCTGACGAGCATCACAAAAATCGACGCTCAAGTCAGAGGT
GGCGAAACCCGACAGGACTATAAAGATACCAGGCGTTTCCCCCTGGAAGCTCCCTCGTGCGCTCTCCTGT
TCCGACCCTGCCGCTTACCGGATACCTGTCCGCCTTTCTCCCTTCGGGAAGCGTGGCGCTTTCTCAATGC
TCACGCTGTAGGTATCTCAGTTCGGTGTAGGTCGTTCGCTCCAAGCTGGGCTGTGTGCACGAACCCCCCG
TTCAGCCCGACCGCTGCGCCTTATCCGGTAACTATCGTCTTGAGTCCAACCCGGTAAGACACGACTTATC
GCCACTGGCAGCAGCCACTGGTAACAGGATTAGCAGAGCGAGGTATGTAGGCGGTGCTACAGAGTTCTTG
AAGTGGTGGCCTAACTACGGCTACACTAGAAGGACAGTATTTGGTATCTGCGCTCTGCTGAAGCCAGTTA
CCTTCGGAAAAAGAGTTGGTAGCTCTTGATCCGGCAAACAAACCACCGCTGGTAGCGGTGGTTTTTTTGT
TTGCAAGCAGCAGATTACGCGCAGAAAAAAAGGATCTCAAGAAGATCCTTTGATCTTTTCTACGGGGTCT
GACGCTCAGTGGAACGAAAACTCACGTTAAGGGATTTTGGTCATGAGATTATCAAAAAGGATCTTCACCT
AGATCCTTTTAAATTAAAAATGAAGTTTTAAATCAATCTAAAGTATATATGAGTAAACTTGGTCTGACAG
TTACCAATGCTTAATCAGTGAGGCACCTATCTCAGCGATCTGTCTATTTCGTTCATCCATAGTTGCCTGA
CTCCCCGTCGTGTAGATAACTACGATACGGGAGGGCTTACCATCTGGCCCCAGTGCTGCAATGATACCGC
GAGACCCACGCTCACCGGCTCCAGATTTATCAGCAATAAACCAGCCAGCCGGAAGGGCCGAGCGCAGAAG
TGGTCCTGCAACTTTATCCGCCTCCATCCAGTCTATTAATTGTTGCCGGGAAGCTAGAGTAAGTAGTTCG
CCAGTTAATAGTTTGCGCAACGTTGTTGCCATTGCTGCAGGCATCGTGGTGTCACGCTCGTCGTTTGGTA
TGGCTTCATTCAGCTCCGGTTCCCAACGATCAAGGCGAGTTACATGATCCCCCATGTTGTGCAAAAAAGC
GGTTAGCTCCTTCGGTCCTCCGATCGTTGTCAGAAGTAAGTTGGCCGCAGTGTTATCACTCATGGTTATG
GCAGCACTGCATAATTCTCTTACTGTCATGCCATCCGTAAGATGCTTTTCTGTGACTGGTGAGTACTCAA
CCAAGTCATTCTGAGAATAGTGTATGCGGCGACCGAGTTGCTCTTGCCCGGCGTCAACACGGGATAATAC
CGCGCCACATAGCAGAACTTTAAAAGTGCTCATCATTGGAAAACGTTCTTCGGGGCGAAAACTCTCAAGG
ATCTTACCGCTGTTGAGATCCAGTTCGATGTAACCCACTCGTGCACCCAACTGATCTTCAGCATCTTTTA
CTTTCACCAGCGTTTCTGGGTGAGCAAAAACAGGAAGGCAAAATGCCGCAAAAAAGGGAATAAGGGCGAC
ACGGAAATGTTGAATACTCATACTCTTCCTTTTTCAATATTATTGAAGCATTTATCAGGGTTATTGTCTC
ATGAGCGGATACATATTTGAATGTATTTAGAAAAATAAACAAATAGGGGTTCCGCGCACATTTCCCCGAA
AAGTGCCACCTGACGTCTAAGAAACCATTATTATCATGACATTAACCTATAAAAATAGGCGTATCACGAG
GCCCTTTCGT
Features (pLannotate 1.2.2; 11 found; start..end, strand, type, name):
     56..2568    +  promoter       Ac5 promoter: Drosophila melanogaster actin 5C promoter
   2589..2654    +  CDS            N (fragment): REGN_LAMBD - Experimental evidence at protein level: Swiss-Prot protein existence level 1. Plays a role as a transcriptional antitermination factor that allows the virus to initiate its lytic phase. Activates expression of the delayed viral early genes by modifying host RNA polymerase (RNAP) into a form that is resistant to termination signals. This antitermination function requires the host NusA protein which serves to stabilize the interaction between antitermination protein N and host RNA polymerase. From Escherichia phage lambda (Bacteriophage lambda).
   2685..2711    +  CDS            3xHA (fragment): three tandem HA epitope tags
   3060..5663    +  CDS            Ago2: AGO2_RAT - Also known as Eif2c2. Experimental evidence at protein level: Swiss-Prot protein existence level 1. Required for RNA-mediated gene silencing (RNAi) by the RNA- induced silencing complex (RISC). The 'minimal RISC' appears to include AGO2 bound to a short guide RNA such as a microRNA (miRNA) or short interfering RNA (siRNA). These guide RNAs direct RISC to complementary mRNAs that are targets for RISC-mediated gene silencing. The precise mechanism of gene silencing depends on the degree of complementarity between the miRNA or siRNA and its target. Binding of RISC to a perfectly comple
   5695..5736    +  CDS            V5 tag: epitope tag from simian virus 5
   5836..5970    -  polyA_signal   SV40 poly(A) signal: SV40 polyadenylation signal
   5993..6077    -  CDS            large T antigen (fragment): large T antigen from SV40 (simian virus 40)
   6078..6548    +  CDS            TcR (fragment): tetracycline efflux protein; tet; confers resistance to tetracycline
   6592..7180    -  rep_origin     ori: high-copy-number ColE1/pMB1/pBR322/pUC origin of replication
   7351..8211    -  CDS            AmpR: β-lactamase; bla; confers resistance to ampicillin, carbenicillin, and related antibiotics
   8212..8316    -  promoter       AmpR promoter: bla
