[The description below was written by a language model from this plasmid's Addgene catalogue record and pLannotate feature annotations shown in this document.]
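Description:
pAc5.1B-lambdaN-HA-DmAGO1-F777AR771A-siRNAres_F is an 8.4 kb insect expression plasmid for producing a tagged, mutant form of Drosophila melanogaster Argonaute 1 (AGO1). The catalogue lists the backbone as unknown, although the name and annotated features point to a pAc5.1B-type vector. It is maintained in E. coli through a ColE1/pUC-type origin and selected with ampicillin via a β-lactamase gene under its own promoter. The record lists it as low copy, even though the origin is annotated as a high-copy type. A tetracycline-resistance fragment and a small piece of SV40 large T antigen are also annotated; these are partial and appear to be backbone remnants.

Expression is driven by the constitutive Drosophila actin 5C (Ac5) promoter and terminated by an SV40 polyadenylation signal. The open reading frame begins with a short fragment of the bacteriophage lambda N protein, followed by an HA epitope (annotated as part of a 3xHA element) and then the AGO1 coding sequence. The annotation software labelled this sequence by homology to rat Ago2, but the catalogue identifies it as fly AGO1. A vector-derived V5 tag lies downstream, and the record does not indicate whether it is in frame with the insert.

The lambda N peptide binds BoxB RNA hairpins, so such fusions are typically used to tether a protein to a BoxB-containing reporter mRNA, while HA allows detection or immunoprecipitation. The insert name indicates F777A and R771A substitutions, consistent with the two non-silent changes noted relative to the reference, plus an siRNA-resistant coding sequence. That resistance suggests use in complementation experiments after knockdown of endogenous AGO1. The associated study concerns GW182 and miRNA-mediated silencing.
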