Addgene plasmid #146334: pAc5.1B-lambdaN-HA-DmAGO1-F777AR771A-siRNAres_F
Purpose: Insect Expression of DmAGO1-F777AR771A-siRNAres
Depositing lab: Elisa Izaurralde. Depositing organization: Max Planck Institute for Developmental Biology. Publication: A C-terminal silencing domain in GW182 is essential for miRNA function. Eulalio A, Helms S, Fritzsch C, Fauser M, Izaurralde E. RNA. 2009 Jun;15(6):1067-77. doi: 10.1261/rna.1605509. Epub 2009 Apr 21. PubMed 19383769.
Backbone
  Vector backbone: Unknown
  Vector type: Insect Expression
Growth in bacteria
  Bacterial resistance: Ampicillin, 100 μg/mL
  Growth temperature: 37°C
  Growth strain: DH5alpha
  Copy number: Low Copy
Gene/Insert
  Gene/Insert name: DmAGO1-F777AR771A-siRNAres
  Species: D. melanogaster (fly)
  Mutation: variation with 2 non silent mutations compared to the sequence given by NCBI:NM_166020.1
  Entrez Gene: AGO1 (a.k.a. Dmel_CG6671, AGO-1, Ago, Ago-1, Ago1, Agp1, CG6671, Dm Ago1, DmAgo1, Dmel\CG6671, MRE20, ago-1, ago1, ago1-1, anon-WO0257455.29, argonaute1, dAGO1, dAgo1, dmAgo1, l(2)04845, l(2)4845, l(2)k00208, l(2)k08121)
  Cloning method: Unknown
Terms and licenses: Academic/Nonprofit Terms; Industry Terms: Not Available to Industry
Depositor comments: Plasmids from this collection were made available to the research community and donated after the lab closed. Please note that the sequence provided by the depositing laboratory may be theoretical/predicted or based on Sanger sequencing results. There may be discrepancies between sequencing results obtained by Addgene and the depositor sequence. If an Addgene verified sequence is not available, please contact before placing your order to request that our lab fully sequence the plasmid.
How to cite: pAc5.1B-lambdaN-HA-DmAGO1-F777AR771A-siRNAres_F was a gift from Elisa Izaurralde (Addgene plasmid # 146334 ; http://n2t.net/addgene:146334 ; RRID:Addgene_146334)
